>Addgene plasmid #63313 | pFusX2-31 | depositor partial sequence | sequence record 105144 | pFusX2_CTG
AGTCTTAAGCGTCTCCCTGACCCCGGACCAAGTGGTGGCTATCGCCAGCCACGATGGCGGCAAGCAAGCG
CTCGAAACGGTGCAGCGGCTGTTGCCGGTGCTGTGCCAGGACCATGGCCTGACCCCGGACCAAGTGGTGG
CTATCGCCAGCAACGGTGGCGGCAAGCAAGCGCTCGAAACGGTGCAGCGGCTGTTGCCGGTGCTGTGCCA
GGACCATGGCCTGACCCCGGACCAAGTGGTGGCTATCGCCAGCAACAATGGCGGCAAGCAAGCGCTCGAA
ACGGTGCAGCGGCTGTTGCCGGTGCTGTGCCAGGACCATGGCGAGACGTC
