>Addgene plasmid #63313 | pFusX2-31 | depositor partial sequence | sequence record 105145 | FusX2
CGTCTCCCTGACCCCGGACCAAGTGGTGGCTATCGAGACCGGCGCCGCTACGGGCGCGTCCCATTCGCCA
TTCAGGCTGCGCAACTGTTGGGAAGGGCGATCGGTGCGGGCTCTTCGCTATTACGCCAGCTGGCGAAAGG
GGGATGTGCTGCAAGGCGATTAAGTTGGGAACGCCAGGGTTTTCCCAGTCACGACGTTGTAAAACGACGG
CCAGTGAGCGCGCGTAATCGACTCACTATAGGGCGAATTGGGTACCGGGCCCCCCCTCGAGGTCCTCCAG
CTTTTGTTCCCTTTAGTGAGGGTTAATTGCGCGCTTGGCGTAATCATGGTCATAGCTGTTTCCTGTGTGA
AATTGTTATCCGCTCACAATTCCACACAACATACGAGCCGGAAGCATAAAGTGTAAAGCCTGGGGTGCCT
AATGAGTGAGCTAACTCACATTAATTGCGTTGCGCTCACTGCCCGCTTTCCACCGGTGGTCTCTGGCGGC
AAGCAAGCGCTCGAAACGGTGCAGCGGCTGTTGCCGGTGCTGTGCCAGGACCATGGCGAGACGTCTAGAC
CAGCCAGGACAGAAATGCCTCGACTTCGCTGCTACCCAAGGTTGCCGGGTGACGCACACCGTGGAAACGG
ATGAAGGCACGAACCCAGTGGACATAAGCCTGTTCGGTTCGTAAGCTGTAATGCAAGTAGCGTATGCGCT
CACGCAACTGGTCCAGAACCTTGACCGAACGCAGCGGTGGTAACGGCGCAGTGGCGGTTTTCATGGCTTG
TTATGACTGTTTTTTTGGGGTACAGTCTATGCCTCGGGCATCCAAGCAGCAAGCGCGTTACGCCGTGGGT
CGATGTTTGATGTTATGGAGCAGCAACGATGTTACGCAGCAGGGCAGTCGCCCTAAAACAAAGTTAAACA
TTATGAGGGAAGCGGTGATCGCCGAAGTATCGACTCAACTATCAGAGGTAGTTGGCGTCATCGAGCGCCA
TCTCGAACCGACGTTGCTGGCCGTACATTTGTACGGCTCCGCAGTGGATGGCGGCCTGAAGCCACACAGT
GATATTGATTTGCTGGTTACGGTGACCGTAAGGCTTGATGAAACAACGCGGCGAGCTTTGATCAACGACC
TTTTGGAAACTTCGGCTTCCCCTGGAGAGAGCGAGATTCTCCGCGCTGTAGAAGTCACCATTGTTGTGCA
CGACGACATCATTCCGTGGCGTTATCCAGCTAAGCGCGAACTGCAATTTGGAGAATGGCAGCGCAATGAC
ATTCTTGCAGGTATCTTCGAGCCAGCCACGATCGACATTGATCTGGCTATCTTGCTGACAAAAGCAAGAG
AACATAGCGTTGCCTTGGTAGGTCCAGCGGCGGAGGAACTCTTTGATCCGGTTCCTGAACAGGATCTATT
TGAGGCGCTAAATGAAACCTTAACGCTATGGAACTCGCCGCCCGACTGGGCTGGCGATGAGCGAAATGTA
GTGCTTACGTTGTCCCGCATTTGGTACAGCGCAGTAACCGGCAAAATCGCGCCGAAGGATGTCGCTGCCG
ACTGGGCAATGGAGCGCCTGCCGGCCCAGTATCAGCCCGTCATACTTGAAGCTAGACAGGCTTATCTTGG
ACAAGAAGAAGATCGCTTGGCCTCGCGCGCAGATCAGTTGGAAGAATTTGTCCACTACGTGAAAGGCGAG
ATCACCAAGGTAGTCGGCAAATAACCCTCGAGCCACCCATGACCAAAATCCCTTAACGTGAGTTACGCGT
CGTTCCACTGAGCGTCAGACCCCGTAGAAAAGATCAAAGGATCTTCTTGAGATCCTTTTTTTCTGCGCGT
AATCTGCTGCTTGCAAACAAAAAAACCACCGCTACCAGCGGTGGTTTGTTTGCCGGATCAAGAGCTACCA
ACTCTTTTTCCGAAGGTAACTGGCTTCAGCAGAGCGCAGATACCAAATACTGTCCTTCTAGTGTAGCCGT
AGTTAGGCCACCACTTCAAGAACTCTGTAGCACCGCCTACATACCTCGCTCTGCTAATCCTGTTACCAGT
GGCTGCTGCCAGTGGCGATAAGTCGTGTCTTACCGGGTTGGACTCAAGACGATAGTTACCGGATAAGGCG
CAGCGGTCGGGCTGAACGGGGGGTTCGTGCACACAGCCCAGCTTGGAGCGAACGACCTACACCGAACTGA
GATACCTACAGCGTGAGCATTGAGAAAGCGCCACGCTTCCCGAAGGGAGAAAGGCGGACAGGTATCCGGT
AAGCGGCAGGGTCGGAACAGGAGAGCGCACGAGGGAGCTTCCAGGGGGAAACGCCTGGTATCTTTATAGT
CCTGTCGGGTTTCGCCACCTCTGACTTGAGCGTCGATTTTTGTGATGCTCGTCAGGGGGGCGGAGCCTAT
GGAAAAACGCCAGCAACGCGGCCTTTTTACGGTTCCTGGCCTTTTGCTGGCCTTTTGCTCACATGTTCTT
TCCTGCGTTATCCCCTGATTCTGTGGATAACCGTATTACCGCCTTTGAGTGAGCTGATACCGCTCGCCGC
AGCCGAACGACCGAGCGCAGCGAGTCAGTGAGCGAGGAAGCGGAAGAGCGCCCAATACGCAAACCGCCTC
TCCCCGCGCGTTGGCCGATTCATTAATGCAGCTGGCACGACAGGTTTCCCGACTGGAAAGCGGGCAGTGA
GCGCAACGCAATTAATACGCGTACCGCTAGCCAGGAAGAGTTTGTAGAAACGCAAAAAGGCCATCCGTCA
GGATGGCCTTCTGCTTAGTTTGATGCCTGGCAGTTTATGGCGGGCGTCCTGCCCGCCACCCTCCGGGCCG
TTGCTTCACAACGTTCAAATCCGCTCCCGGCGGATTTGTCCTACTCAGGAGAGCGTTCACCGACAAACAA
CAGATAAAACGAAAGGCCCAGTCTTCCGACTGAGCCTTTCGTTTTATTTGATGCCTGGCAGTTCCCTACT
CTCGCGTTAACGCTAGCATGGATGTTTTCCCAGTCACGACGTTGTAAAACGACGGCCAGTCTTAAG
