>Addgene plasmid #63313 | pFusX2-31 | addgene partial sequence | sequence record 114295 | pCR8_R1 5'-cgaaccgaacaggcttatgt-3'
GTGCGTCACCCGGCAACCTTGGGTAGCAGCGAAGTCGAGGCATTTCTGTCCTGGCTGGTCTAGACGTCTC
GCCATGGTCCTGGCACAGCACCGGCAACAGCCGCTGCACCGTTTCGAGCGCTTGCTTGCCGCCATTGTTG
CTGGCGATAGCCACCACTTGGTCCGGGGTCAGGCCATGGTCCTGGCACAGCACCGGCAACAGCCGCTGCA
CCGTTTCGAGCGCTTGCTTGCCGCCACCGTTGCTGGCGATAGCCACCACTTGGTCCGGGGTCAGGCCATG
GTCCTGGCACAGCACCGGCAACAGCCGCTGCACCGTTTCGAGCGCTTGCTTGCCGCCATCGTGGCTGGCG
ATAGCCACCACTTGGTCCGGGGTCAGGGAGACGCTTAAGACTGGCCGTCGTTTTACAACGTCGTGACTGG
GAAAACATCCATGCTAGCGTTAACGCGAGAGTAGGGAACTGCCAGGCATCAAATAAAACGAAAGGCTCAG
TCGGAAGACTGGGCCTTTCGTTTTATCTGTTGTTTGTCGGTGAACGCTCTCCTGAGTAGGACAAATCCGC
CGGGAGCGGATTTGAACGTTGTGAAGCAACGGCCCGGAGGGTGGCGGGCAGGACGCCCGCCATAAACTGC
CAGGCATCAAACTAAGCAGAAGGCCATCCTGACGGATGGCCTTTTTGCGTTTCTACAAACTCTTCCTG
