[The description below was written by a language model from this plasmid's Addgene catalogue record.]
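Description:
pFusX2-31 is a bacterial library plasmid from the FusX system, a one-step assembly platform for building TALE repeat arrays such as those used in TALENs. It is built on the FusX2 backbone (about 3 kb without insert), is maintained in E. coli as a high-copy plasmid, and is selected with spectinomycin. The record does not include a feature table, so the origin of replication and other backbone elements are not specified. The use of pCR8-type sequencing primers suggests they flank the insert site, but the backbone's lineage is not stated.

The insert is a synthetic, pre-assembled trimer of TALE repeats carrying the repeat-variable diresidues HD, NG and NN. Under the standard TALE code these recognise C, T and G respectively, consistent with the alternative name X2_CTG. The trimer occupies RVD positions 4 to 6 of the final array, which is the slot assigned to the FusX2 library. It was cloned through BsaI sites that were destroyed in the process, as is typical of Golden Gate cloning with type IIS enzymes. No mutations are noted.

In use, this plasmid serves as one module among the position-specific FusX libraries. A user picks the trimer plasmid matching each three-base stretch of the DNA target and combines them with a receiver vector in a single reaction to generate a full-length custom TALE domain. The plasmid has no recorded promoter or expression function of its own; it is a donor of repeat-coding sequence for genome-editing reagent construction.
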