Addgene plasmid #63313: pFusX2-31
Purpose: Encodes RVD positions 4-6 in TALEN assembly
Depositing lab: Stephen Ekker. Depositing organization: Mayo Foundation for Medical Education and Research. Publication: FusX: A rapid one-step TALE assembly system for genome science. Ma AC, McNulty MS, Tanya PL, Jarryd CM, Martinez-Galvez G, Argue DP, Lee HB, Urban MD, Bullard CE, Blackburn PR, Man TK, Clark KJ, Ekker SC. Hum Gene Ther. 2016 Jun;27(6):451-63. doi: 10.1089/hum.2015.172 PubMed 26854857.
Backbone
  Vector backbone: FusX2
  Backbone size w/o insert (bp): 3006
  Vector type: TALEN
Growth in bacteria
  Bacterial resistance: Spectinomycin, 50 μg/mL
  Growth temperature: 37°C
  Growth strain: DH5alpha
  Copy number: High Copy
Gene/Insert
  Gene/Insert name: HD NG NN (alt name: X2_CTG)
  Species: Synthetic
  Mutation: none
  Cloning method: Restriction Enzyme; 5′ cloning site BsaI (destroyed during cloning); 3′ cloning site BsaI (destroyed during cloning)
  Sequencing primers: 5′ pCR8_F1; 3′ pCR8_R1
Terms and licenses: Academic/Nonprofit Terms; Industry Terms: Not Available to Industry
How to cite: pFusX2-31 was a gift from Stephen Ekker (Addgene plasmid # 63313 ; http://n2t.net/addgene:63313 ; RRID:Addgene_63313)
